Addgene plasmid #101848: pTO_CHMP2B_LAP
Purpose: Tet-inducible expression of human CHMP2B with a C-terminal GFP and long linker (LAP tag), compatible with Flp-In recombination for stable integration
Depositing lab: Daniel Gerlich. Depositing organization: Institut fuer Molekulare Biotechnologie (IMBA). Publication: Dynamic subunit turnover in ESCRT-III assemblies is regulated by Vps4 to mediate membrane remodelling during cytokinesis. Mierzwa BE, Chiaruttini N, Redondo-Morata L, von Filseck JM, Konig J, Larios J, Poser I, Muller-Reichert T, Scheuring S, Roux A, Gerlich DW. Nat Cell Biol. 2017 Jul;19(7):787-798. doi: 10.1038/ncb3559. Epub 2017 Jun 12. PubMed 28604678.
Backbone
  Vector backbone: pTO_LAP_N-DEST
  Backbone size w/o insert (bp): 6098
  Total vector size (bp): 6739
  Modifications to backbone: Cloning procedure: 1. Starting vector: pcDNA5/FRT/TO (Invitrogen) 2. Cloning of LAP tag with Gateway cloning sites: starting point mCherry_N_dest 2.1. inserted a point mutation in XbaI site to remove Dam methylation site so it can be used for cloning (from GATC to GAAG) -> pmCherry_N_dest 2.2.exchanged mCherry with GFP using KpnI and XbaI --> pLAP_N_dest 3. Inserted LAP tag and Gateway cloning site from pLAP_N_dest into pcDNA5/FRT/TO -> pTO_LAP_N-DEST
  Vector type: Mammalian Expression, Bacterial Expression ; Flp-FRT recombination, Tet-inducible expression
  Selectable markers: Hygromycin
Growth in bacteria
  Bacterial resistance: Ampicillin, 100 μg/mL
  Growth temperature: 37°C
  Growth strain: NEB Stable
  Copy number: High Copy
Gene/Insert
  Gene/Insert name: CHMP2B (alt name: Charged Multivesicular Body Protein 2B)
  Species: H. sapiens (human)
  Insert size (bp): 641
  Mutation: silent mutation in Thr 104; A to T
  GenBank ID: NM_014043.3
  Entrez Gene: CHMP2B (a.k.a. ALS17, CHMP2.5, DMT1, FTDALS7, VPS2-2, VPS2B)
  Promoter: CMV
  Tag / fusion protein: Localization and Affinity Purification (LAP) tag (C terminal on backbone)
  Cloning method: Gateway Cloning
  Sequencing primers: 5′ TACGGTGGGAGGTCTAT; 3′ TAGAAGGCACAGTCGAGG
Terms and licenses: Academic/Nonprofit Terms; Industry Terms: Not Available to Industry
Depositor comments: Part of the plasmid was derived from pmCherry_N_dest from the Helenius Lab (ETH Zuerich)
How to cite: pTO_CHMP2B_LAP was a gift from Daniel Gerlich (Addgene plasmid # 101848 ; http://n2t.net/addgene:101848 ; RRID:Addgene_101848)
