[The description below was written by a language model from this plasmid's Addgene catalogue record and pLannotate feature annotations shown in this document.]
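Description:
pTO_CHMP2B_LAP is a mammalian expression plasmid for tetracycline-inducible production of human CHMP2B, an ESCRT-III subunit, fused at its C terminus to a localization and affinity purification (LAP) tag. Its backbone, pTO_LAP_N-DEST, was built from pcDNA5/FRT/TO by adding a Gateway destination cassette and a LAP tag in which GFP replaced the mCherry of a parental vector. In bacteria the roughly 6.7 kb plasmid is maintained through a high-copy ColE1/pUC-type origin and selected with ampicillin via β-lactamase. A partial f1 origin and lac promoter/operator remnants are also annotated.

Expression is driven by the CMV enhancer and promoter, followed immediately by two short tet operator matches. Transcription is therefore repressed in cells expressing the Tet repressor and switched on by adding tetracycline or doxycycline. The CHMP2B coding sequence, which carries a silent change at Thr104, was introduced by Gateway cloning and is flanked by attB1 and attB2. Downstream lie a fragment annotated as matching a TEV-cleavage tag, an S-tag and EGFP, which together form the long-linker LAP tag. This allows both live imaging and affinity purification of the fusion, and the transcript ends at a bGH polyadenylation signal.

An FRT site sits directly upstream of a hygromycin resistance gene that has an SV40 poly(A) signal but no annotated promoter of its own. In the Flp-In design, Flp-mediated recombination into a genomic FRT site supplies the elements needed to express this marker, so hygromycin selects for single-copy, site-specific integrants. The plasmid is thus suited to generating isogenic stable cell lines with inducible CHMP2B-GFP. The associated publication concerns ESCRT-III subunit dynamics and Vps4 during cytokinesis.
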