Features (pLannotate 1.2.2; 26 found; start..end, strand, type, name):
     28..80      -  misc_feature   bom (fragment): basis of mobility region from pBR322
    235..614     +  enhancer       CMV enhancer: human cytomegalovirus immediate early enhancer
    615..818     +  promoter       CMV promoter: human cytomegalovirus (CMV) immediate early promoter
    820..839     +  promoter       PLtetO-1 promoter (fragment): modified phage lambda PL promoter with tet operator sites (Lutz and Bujard, 1997)
    841..860     +  promoter       PLtetO-1 promoter (fragment): modified phage lambda PL promoter with tet operator sites (Lutz and Bujard, 1997)
    868..901     +  promoter       TRE3GV promoter (fragment): 3rd-generation Tet-responsive promoter that can be activated by binding of Tet-On® 3G, optimized for retroviral and lentiviral vectors
   1036..1053    +  protein_bind   attB1 (fragment): mutant version of attB; core recombination site for the Gateway® BP reaction BP Clonase™
   1059..1697    +  CDS            CHMP2B: CHM2B_HUMAN - Experimental evidence at protein level: Swiss-Prot protein existence level 1. Probable core component of the endosomal sorting required for transport complex III (ESCRT-III) which is involved in multivesicular bodies (MVBs) formation and sorting of endosomal cargo proteins into MVBs. MVBs contain intraluminal vesicles (ILVs) that are generated by invagination and scission from the limiting membrane of the endosome and mostly are delivered to lysosomes enabling degradation of membrane proteins, such as stimulated growth factor receptors, lysosomal enzymes and lipids. The MVB pathw
   1699..1723    -  protein_bind   attB2: mutant version of attB; recombination site for the Gateway® BP reaction BP Clonase™
   1742..1762    +  CDS            capTEV™ (fragment): composite tag for in vivo biotinylation, TEV protease cleavage, and 6xHis tagging
   1776..1820    +  CDS            S-Tag: affinity and epitope tag derived from pancreatic ribonuclease A
   1911..2630    +  CDS            EGFP: the original enhanced GFP (Yang et al., 1996) mammalian codon-optimized
   2697..2921    +  polyA_signal   bGH poly(A) signal: bovine growth hormone polyadenylation signal
   2925..2946    +  promoter       SV40 promoter (fragment): SV40 enhancer and early promoter
   2967..3200    +  rep_origin     f1 ori (fragment) (sequence partly withheld): f1 bacteriophage origin of replication; arrow indicates direction of (+) strand synthesis
   3205..3252    +  protein_bind   FRT: FLP-mediated recombination occurs in the 8-bp core sequence TCTAGAAA (Turan and Bode, 2011). FLP recombinase from the Saccharomyces cerevisiae 2μ plasmid
   3260..4282    +  CDS            HygR: aminoglycoside phosphotransferase from E. coli; aph(4)-Ia; confers resistance to hygromycin
   4292..4417    +  CDS            ble (fragment): BLE_KLEPN - Experimental evidence at protein level: Swiss-Prot protein existence level 1. Binding protein with a strong affinity to the bleomycin family of antibiotics. Binds to CL990; an antimitotic-antibiotic compound. From Klebsiella pneumoniae.
   4412..4533    +  polyA_signal   SV40 poly(A) signal: SV40 polyadenylation signal
   4606..4622    -  protein_bind   lac operator: The lac repressor binds to the lac operator to inhibit transcription in E. coli. This inhibition can be relieved by adding lactose or isopropyl-β-D-thiogalactopyranoside (IPTG). lac repressor encoded by lacI
   4630..4660    -  promoter       lac promoter: promoter for the E. coli lac operon
   4675..4696    -  protein_bind   CAP binding site: CAP binding activates transcription in the presence of cAMP. E. coli catabolite activator protein
   4709..4801    -  CDS            lacI (fragment): lac repressor; lacI; The lac repressor binds to the lac operator to inhibit transcription in E. coli. This inhibition can be relieved by adding lactose or isopropyl-β-D-thiogalactopyranoside (IPTG).
   4984..5572    -  rep_origin     ori: high-copy-number ColE1/pMB1/pBR322/pUC origin of replication
   5743..6603    -  CDS            AmpR: β-lactamase; bla; confers resistance to ampicillin, carbenicillin, and related antibiotics
   6604..6708    -  promoter       AmpR promoter: bla
>Addgene plasmid #101848 | pTO_CHMP2B_LAP | addgene full sequence | sequence record 200235 | Addgene NGS Result
GACGGATCGGGAGATCTCCCGATCCCCTATGGTGCACTCTCAGTACAATCTGCTCTGATGCCGCATAGTT
AAGCCAGTATCTGCTCCCTGCTTGTGTGTTGGAGGTCGCTGAGTAGTGCGCGAGCAAAATTTAAGCTACA
ACAAGGCAAGGCTTGACCGACAATTGCATGAAGAATCTGCTTAGGGTTAGGCGTTTTGCGCTGCTTCGCG
ATGTACGGGCCAGATATACGCGTTGACATTGATTATTGACTAGTTATTAATAGTAATCAATTACGGGGTC
ATTAGTTCATAGCCCATATATGGAGTTCCGCGTTACATAACTTACGGTAAATGGCCCGCCTGGCTGACCG
CCCAACGACCCCCGCCCATTGACGTCAATAATGACGTATGTTCCCATAGTAACGCCAATAGGGACTTTCC
ATTGACGTCAATGGGTGGAGTATTTACGGTAAACTGCCCACTTGGCAGTACATCAAGTGTATCATATGCC
AAGTACGCCCCCTATTGACGTCAATGACGGTAAATGGCCCGCCTGGCATTATGCCCAGTACATGACCTTA
TGGGACTTTCCTACTTGGCAGTACATCTACGTATTAGTCATCGCTATTACCATGGTGATGCGGTTTTGGC
AGTACATCAATGGGCGTGGATAGCGGTTTGACTCACGGGGATTTCCAAGTCTCCACCCCATTGACGTCAA
TGGGAGTTTGTTTTGGCACCAAAATCAACGGGACTTTCCAAAATGTCGTAACAACTCCGCCCCATTGACG
CAAATGGGCGGTAGGCGTGTACGGTGGGAGGTCTATATAAGCAGAGCTCTCCCTATCAGTGATAGAGATC
TCCCTATCAGTGATAGAGATCGTCGACGAGCTCGTTTAGTGAACCGTCAGATCGCCTGGAGACGCCATCC
ACGCTGTTTTGACCTCCATAGAAGACACCGGGACCGATCCAGCCTCCGGACTCTAGCGTTTAAACTTAAG
CTTGGTACCGAGCTCGGATCCACTAGTCCAGTGTGGTGGAATTCTGCAGATATCACAAGTTTGTACAAAA
AAGTTGGCATGGCGTCCCTCTTCAAGAAGAAAACCGTGGATGATGTAATAAAGGAACAGAATCGAGAGTT
ACGAGGTACACAGAGGGCTATAATCAGAGATCGAGCAGCTTTAGAGAAACAAGAAAAACAGCTGGAATTA
GAAATTAAGAAAATGGCCAAGATTGGTAATAAGGAAGCTTGCAAAGTTTTAGCCAAACAACTTGTGCATC
TACGGAAACAGAAGACGAGAACTTTTGCTGTAAGTTCAAAAGTTACTTCTATGTCTACACAAACAAAAGT
GATGAATTCCCAAATGAAGATGGCTGGAGCAATGTCTACCACAGCAAAAACAATGCAGGCAGTTAACAAG
AAGATGGATCCACAAAAGACATTACAAACAATGCAGAATTTCCAGAAGGAAAACATGAAAATGGAAATGA
CTGAAGAAATGATCAATGATACACTTGATGACATCTTTGACGGTTCTGATGACGAAGAAGAAAGCCAGGA
TATTGTGAATCAAGTTCTTGATGAAATTGGAATTGAAATTTCTGGAAAGATGGCCAAAGCTCCATCAGCT
GCTCGAAGCTTACCATCTGCCTCTACTTCAAAGGCTACAATCTCAGATGAAGAGATTGAACGGCAACTCA
AGGCTTTAGGAGTAGATTACCCAACTTTCTTGTACAAAGTGGTACCGGTCGCCACCGCAAGCGAGAATCT
TTATTTTCAGGGCGCCGCCAAATTCAAAGAAACCGCTGCTGCTAAATTCGAACGCCAGCACATGGACAGC
GGAGGTGGAGGTTCGAGCGGTCCCTCGGGTTCGTCGAGCCTGGAAGTTCTGTTCCAGGGGCCCCTGTCGT
CGAGCGGTCCCTCGGGTTCGATGGTGAGCAAAGGCGAGGAGCTGTTCACCGGGGTGGTGCCCATCCTGGT
CGAGCTGGACGGCGACGTAAACGGCCACAAGTTCAGCGTGTCCGGCGAGGGCGAGGGCGATGCCACCTAC
GGCAAGCTGACCCTGAAGTTCATCTGCACCACCGGCAAGCTGCCCGTGCCCTGGCCCACCCTCGTGACCA
CCCTGACCTACGGCGTGCAGTGCTTCAGCCGCTACCCCGACCACATGAAGCAGCACGACTTCTTCAAGTC
CGCCATGCCCGAAGGCTACGTCCAGGAGCGCACCATCTTCTTCAAGGACGACGGCAACTACAAGACCCGC
GCCGAGGTGAAGTTCGAGGGCGACACCCTGGTGAACCGCATCGAGCTGAAGGGCATCGACTTCAAGGAGG
ACGGCAACATCCTGGGGCACAAGCTGGAGTACAACTACAACAGCCACAACGTCTATATCATGGCCGACAA
GCAGAAGAACGGCATCAAGGTGAACTTCAAGATCCGCCACAACATCGAGGACGGCAGCGTGCAGCTCGCC
GACCACTACCAGCAGAACACCCCCATCGGCGACGGCCCCGTGCTGCTGCCCGACAACCACTACCTGAGCA
CCCAGTCCGCCCTGAGCAAAGACCCCAACGAGAAGCGCGATCACATGGTCCTTAAGGAGTTCGTGACCGC
CGCCGGGATCACTCTCGGCATGGACGAGCTGTACAAGTAAGATATCCAGCACAGTGGCGGCCGCTCGAGT
CTAGAGGGCCCGTTTAAACCCGCTGATCAGCCTCGACTGTGCCTTCTAGTTGCCAGCCATCTGTTGTTTG
CCCCTCCCCCGTGCCTTCCTTGACCCTGGAAGGTGCCACTCCCACTGTCCTTTCCTAATAAAATGAGGAA
ATTGCATCGCATTGTCTGAGTAGGTGTCATTCTATTCTGGGGGGTGGGGTGGGGCAGGACAGCAAGGGGG
AGGATTGGGAAGACAATAGCAGGCATGCTGGGGATGCGGTGGGCTCTATGGCTTCTGAGGCGGAAAGAAC
CAGCTGGGGCTCTAGGGGGTATCCCC
[124 nt withheld, positions 2967-3090]
C
[91 nt withheld, positions 3092-3182]
AGGGTGATGGTTCACGTACCTAGAAGTTCCTATTCCGAAGTTCCTATTCTCTAGAAAGTATAGGAACTTC
CTTGGCCAAAAAGCCTGAACTCACCGCGACGTCTGTCGAGAAGTTTCTGATCGAAAAGTTCGACAGCGTC
TCCGACCTGATGCAGCTCTCGGAGGGCGAAGAATCTCGTGCTTTCAGCTTCGATGTAGGAGGGCGTGGAT
ATGTCCTGCGGGTAAATAGCTGCGCCGATGGTTTCTACAAAGATCGTTATGTTTATCGGCACTTTGCATC
GGCCGCGCTCCCGATTCCGGAAGTGCTTGACATTGGGGAATTCAGCGAGAGCCTGACCTATTGCATCTCC
CGCCGTGCACAGGGTGTCACGTTGCAAGACCTGCCTGAAACCGAACTGCCCGCTGTTCTGCAGCCGGTCG
CGGAGGCCATGGATGCGATCGCTGCGGCCGATCTTAGCCAGACGAGCGGGTTCGGCCCATTCGGACCGCA
AGGAATCGGTCAATACACTACATGGCGTGATTTCATATGCGCGATTGCTGATCCCCATGTGTATCACTGG
CAAACTGTGATGGACGACACCGTCAGTGCGTCCGTCGCGCAGGCTCTCGATGAGCTGATGCTTTGGGCCG
AGGACTGCCCCGAAGTCCGGCACCTCGTGCACGCGGATTTCGGCTCCAACAATGTCCTGACGGACAATGG
CCGCATAACAGCGGTCATTGACTGGAGCGAGGCGATGTTCGGGGATTCCCAATACGAGGTCGCCAACATC
TTCTTCTGGAGGCCGTGGTTGGCTTGTATGGAGCAGCAGACGCGCTACTTCGAGCGGAGGCATCCGGAGC
TTGCAGGATCGCCGCGGCTCCGGGCGTATATGCTCCGCATTGGTCTTGACCAACTCTATCAGAGCTTGGT
TGACGGCAATTTCGATGATGCAGCTTGGGCGCAGGGTCGATGCGACGCAATCGTCCGATCCGGAGCCGGG
ACTGTCGGGCGTACACAAATCGCCCGCAGAAGCGCGGCCGTCTGGACCGATGGCTGTGTAGAAGTACTCG
CCGATAGTGGAAACCGACGCCCCAGCACTCGTCCGAGGGCAAAGGAATAGCACGTACTACGAGATTTCGA
TTCCACCGCCGCCTTCTATGAAAGGTTGGGCTTCGGAATCGTTTTCCGGGACGCCGGCTGGATGATCCTC
CAGCGCGGGGATCTCATGCTGGAGTTCTTCGCCCACCCCAACTTGTTTATTGCAGCTTATAATGGTTACA
AATAAAGCAATAGCATCACAAATTTCACAAATAAAGCATTTTTTTCACTGCATTCTAGTTGTGGTTTGTC
CAAACTCATCAATGTATCTTATCATGTCTGTATACCGTCGACCTCTAGCTAGAGCTTGGCGTAATCATGG
TCATAGCTGTTTCCTGTGTGAAATTGTTATCCGCTCACAATTCCACACAACATACGAGCCGGAAGCATAA
AGTGTAAAGCCTGGGGTGCCTAATGAGTGAGCTAACTCACATTAATTGCGTTGCGCTCACTGCCCGCTTT
CCAGTCGGGAAACCTGTCGTGCCAGCTGCATTAATGAATCGGCCAACGCGCGGGGAGAGGCGGTTTGCGT
ATTGGGCGCTCTTCCGCTTCCTCGCTCACTGACTCGCTGCGCTCGGTCGTTCGGCTGCGGCGAGCGGTAT
CAGCTCACTCAAAGGCGGTAATACGGTTATCCACAGAATCAGGGGATAACGCAGGAAAGAACATGTGAGC
AAAAGGCCAGCAAAAGGCCAGGAACCGTAAAAAGGCCGCGTTGCTGGCGTTTTTCCATAGGCTCCGCCCC
CCTGACGAGCATCACAAAAATCGACGCTCAAGTCAGAGGTGGCGAAACCCGACAGGACTATAAAGATACC
AGGCGTTTCCCCCTGGAAGCTCCCTCGTGCGCTCTCCTGTTCCGACCCTGCCGCTTACCGGATACCTGTC
CGCCTTTCTCCCTTCGGGAAGCGTGGCGCTTTCTCATAGCTCACGCTGTAGGTATCTCAGTTCGGTGTAG
GTCGTTCGCTCCAAGCTGGGCTGTGTGCACGAACCCCCCGTTCAGCCCGACCGCTGCGCCTTATCCGGTA
ACTATCGTCTTGAGTCCAACCCGGTAAGACACGACTTATCGCCACTGGCAGCAGCCACTGGTAACAGGAT
TAGCAGAGCGAGGTATGTAGGCGGTGCTACAGAGTTCTTGAAGTGGTGGCCTAACTACGGCTACACTAGA
AGAACAGTATTTGGTATCTGCGCTCTGCTGAAGCCAGTTACCTTCGGAAAAAGAGTTGGTAGCTCTTGAT
CCGGCAAACAAACCACCGCTGGTAGCGGTGGTTTTTTTGTTTGCAAGCAGCAGATTACGCGCAGAAAAAA
AGGATCTCAAGAAGATCCTTTGATCTTTTCTACGGGGTCTGACGCTCAGTGGAACGAAAACTCACGTTAA
GGGATTTTGGTCATGAGATTATCAAAAAGGATCTTCACCTAGATCCTTTTAAATTAAAAATGAAGTTTTA
AATCAATCTAAAGTATATATGAGTAAACTTGGTCTGACAGTTACCAATGCTTAATCAGTGAGGCACCTAT
CTCAGCGATCTGTCTATTTCGTTCATCCATAGTTGCCTGACTCCCCGTCGTGTAGATAACTACGATACGG
GAGGGCTTACCATCTGGCCCCAGTGCTGCAATGATACCGCGAGACCCACGCTCACCGGCTCCAGATTTAT
CAGCAATAAACCAGCCAGCCGGAAGGGCCGAGCGCAGAAGTGGTCCTGCAACTTTATCCGCCTCCATCCA
GTCTATTAATTGTTGCCGGGAAGCTAGAGTAAGTAGTTCGCCAGTTAATAGTTTGCGCAACGTTGTTGCC
ATTGCTACAGGCATCGTGGTGTCACGCTCGTCGTTTGGTATGGCTTCATTCAGCTCCGGTTCCCAACGAT
CAAGGCGAGTTACATGATCCCCCATGTTGTGCAAAAAAGCGGTTAGCTCCTTCGGTCCTCCGATCGTTGT
CAGAAGTAAGTTGGCCGCAGTGTTATCACTCATGGTTATGGCAGCACTGCATAATTCTCTTACTGTCATG
CCATCCGTAAGATGCTTTTCTGTGACTGGTGAGTACTCAACCAAGTCATTCTGAGAATAGTGTATGCGGC
GACCGAGTTGCTCTTGCCCGGCGTCAATACGGGATAATACCGCGCCACATAGCAGAACTTTAAAAGTGCT
CATCATTGGAAAACGTTCTTCGGGGCGAAAACTCTCAAGGATCTTACCGCTGTTGAGATCCAGTTCGATG
TAACCCACTCGTGCACCCAACTGATCTTCAGCATCTTTTACTTTCACCAGCGTTTCTGGGTGAGCAAAAA
CAGGAAGGCAAAATGCCGCAAAAAAGGGAATAAGGGCGACACGGAAATGTTGAATACTCATACTCTTCCT
TTTTCAATATTATTGAAGCATTTATCAGGGTTATTGTCTCATGAGCGGATACATATTTGAATGTATTTAG
AAAAATAAACAAATAGGGGTTCCGCGCACATTTCCCCGAAAAGTGCCACCTGACGTC
